LOCUS       Exported 2406 bp ds-DNA circular SYN 13-MAY-2021
DEFINITION  synthetic circular DNA
ACCESSION   .
VERSION     .
KEYWORDS    pFSBC25
SOURCE      synthetic DNA construct
  ORGANISM  synthetic DNA construct
REFERENCE   1 (bases 1 to 2406)
  AUTHORS   Chubiz LM, Lee MC, Delaney NF, Marx CJ
  TITLE     FREQ-Seq: a rapid, cost-effective, sequencing-based method to
            determine allele frequencies directly from mixed populations.
  JOURNAL   PLoS One. 2012;7(10):e47959. doi: 10.1371/journal.pone.0047959. Epub
            2012 Oct 31.
  PUBMED    23118913
REFERENCE   2 (bases 1 to 2406)
  AUTHORS   .
  TITLE     Direct Submission
  JOURNAL   Exported May 13, 2021 from SnapGene Server 1.1.58
            http://www.snapgene.com
FEATURES             Location/Qualifiers
     source          1..2406
                     /organism="synthetic DNA construct"
                     /mol_type="other DNA"
     primer_bind     173..189
                     /label=M13 fwd
                     /note="common sequencing primer, one of multiple similar
                     variants"
     primer_bind     complement(235..254)
                     /label=pRS-marker
                     /note="pRS vectors, use to sequence yeast selectable
                     marker"
     primer_bind     354..376
                     /label=pGEX 3'
                     /note="pGEX vectors, reverse primer"
     primer_bind     complement(414..432)
                     /label=pBRforEco
                     /note="pBR322 vectors, upsteam of EcoRI site, forward
                     primer"
     promoter        500..604
                     /gene="bla"
                     /label=AmpR promoter
     CDS             605..1465
                     /codon_start=1
                     /gene="bla"
                     /product="beta-lactamase"
                     /label=AmpR
                     /note="confers resistance to ampicillin, carbenicillin, and
                     related antibiotics"
                     /translation="MSIQHFRVALIPFFAAFCLPVFAHPETLVKVKDAEDQLGARVGYI
                     ELDLNSGKILESFRPEERFPMMSTFKVLLCGAVLSRIDAGQEQLGRRIHYSQNDLVEYS
                     PVTEKHLTDGMTVRELCSAAITMSDNTAANLLLTTIGGPKELTAFLHNMGDHVTRLDRW
                     EPELNEAIPNDERDTTMPVAMATTLRKLLTGELLTLASRQQLIDWMEADKVAGPLLRSA
                     LPAGWFIADKSGAGERGSRGIIAALGPDGKPSRIVVIYTTGSQATMDERNRQIAEIGAS
                     LIKHW"
     primer_bind     complement(823..842)
                     /label=Amp-R
                     /note="Ampicillin resistance gene, reverse primer"
     rep_origin      1636..2224
                     /direction=RIGHT
                     /label=ori
                     /note="high-copy-number ColE1/pMB1/pBR322/pUC origin of
                     replication"
     primer_bind     2125..2144
                     /label=pBR322ori-F
                     /note="pBR322 origin, forward primer"
     primer_bind     2378..2395
                     /label=L4440
                     /note="L4440 vector, forward primer"
ORIGIN
        1 gcgcccaata cgcaaaccgc ctctccccgc gcgttggccg attcattaat gcagctggca
       61 cgacaggttt cccgactgga aagcgggcag tgagcgcaac gcaattaaaa tgatacggcg
      121 accaccgaga tctacactct ttccctacac gacgctcttc cgatcttgac gagtaaaacg
      181 acggccagtt acgcatctgt gcggtatttc acaccgcata tggtgcactc tcagtacaat
      241 ctgctctgat gccgcatagt taagccagcc ccgacacccg ccaacacccg ctgacgcgcc
      301 ctgacgggct tgtctgctcc cggcatccgc ttacagacaa gctgtgaccg tctccgggag
      361 ctgcatgtgt cagaggtttt caccgtcatc accgaaacgc gcgagacgaa agggcctcgt
      421 gatacgccta tttttatagg ttaatgtcat gataataatg gtttcttaga cgtcaggtgg
      481 cacttttcgg ggaaatgtgc gcggaacccc tatttgttta tttttctaaa tacattcaaa
      541 tatgtatccg ctcatgagac aataaccctg ataaatgctt caataatatt gaaaaaggaa
      601 gagtatgagt attcaacatt tccgtgtcgc ccttattccc ttttttgcgg cattttgcct
      661 tcctgttttt gctcacccag aaacgctggt gaaagtaaaa gatgctgaag atcagttggg
      721 tgcacgagtg ggttacatcg aactggatct caacagcggt aagatccttg agagttttcg
      781 ccccgaagaa cgttttccaa tgatgagcac ttttaaagtt ctgctatgtg gcgcggtatt
      841 atcccgtatt gacgccgggc aagagcaact cggtcgccgc atacactatt ctcagaatga
      901 cttggttgag tactcaccag tcacagaaaa gcatcttacg gatggcatga cagtaagaga
      961 attatgcagt gctgccataa ccatgagtga taacactgcg gccaacttac ttctgacaac
     1021 gatcggagga ccgaaggagc taaccgcttt tttgcacaac atgggggatc atgtaactcg
     1081 ccttgatcgt tgggaaccgg agctgaatga agccatacca aacgacgagc gtgacaccac
     1141 gatgcctgta gcaatggcaa caacgttgcg caaactatta actggcgaac tacttactct
     1201 agcttcccgg caacaattaa tagactggat ggaggcggat aaagttgcag gaccacttct
     1261 gcgctcggcc cttccggctg gctggtttat tgctgataaa tctggagccg gtgagcgtgg
     1321 gtctcgcggt atcattgcag cactggggcc agatggtaag ccctcccgta tcgtagttat
     1381 ctacacgacg gggagtcagg caactatgga tgaacgaaat agacagatcg ctgagatagg
     1441 tgcctcactg attaagcatt ggtaactgtc agaccaagtt tactcatata tactttagat
     1501 tgatttaaaa cttcattttt aatttaaaag gatctaggtg aagatccttt ttgataatct
     1561 catgaccaaa atcccttaac gtgagttttc gttccactga gcgtcagacc ccgtagaaaa
     1621 gatcaaagga tcttcttgag atcctttttt tctgcgcgta atctgctgct tgcaaacaaa
     1681 aaaaccaccg ctaccagcgg tggtttgttt gccggatcaa gagctaccaa ctctttttcc
     1741 gaaggtaact ggcttcagca gagcgcagat accaaatact gttcttctag tgtagccgta
     1801 gttaggccac cacttcaaga actctgtagc accgcctaca tacctcgctc tgctaatcct
     1861 gttaccagtg gctgctgcca gtggcgataa gtcgtgtctt accgggttgg actcaagacg
     1921 atagttaccg gataaggcgc agcggtcggg ctgaacgggg ggttcgtgca cacagcccag
     1981 cttggagcga acgacctaca ccgaactgag atacctacag cgtgagctat gagaaagcgc
     2041 cacgcttccc gaagggagaa aggcggacag gtatccggta agcggcaggg tcggaacagg
     2101 agagcgcacg agggagcttc cagggggaaa cgcctggtat ctttatagtc ctgtcgggtt
     2161 tcgccacctc tgacttgagc gtcgattttt gtgatgctcg tcaggggggc ggagcctatg
     2221 gaaaaacgcc agcaacgcgg cctttttacg gttcctggcc ttttgctggc cttttgctca
     2281 catgttcttt cctgcgttat cccctgattc tgtggataac cgtattaccg cctttgagtg
     2341 agctgatacc gctcgccgca gccgaacgac cgagcgcagc gagtcagtga gcgaggaagc
     2401 ggaaga
//
