[The description below was written by a language model from this plasmid's Addgene catalogue record and the feature table of its GenBank file.]
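Description:
pFSBC25 is a small (about 2.4 kb) synthetic bacterial plasmid built on a pUC19 backbone and belongs to the FREQ-Seq barcode plasmid set. It is propagated in E. coli at high copy from the ColE1/pMB1-type pUC origin and selected with ampicillin through the bla beta-lactamase gene, which is driven by its own AmpR promoter. These two elements make up most of the annotated sequence. The remaining annotations are binding sites for common sequencing primers, including M13 forward, pBR322ori-F and L4440, which lie around the region where the insert would be expected. There is no expression cassette, reporter or eukaryotic element, so the plasmid serves purely as a template-carrying cloning vector.

The payload is a short synthetic insert carrying one specific six-nucleotide FREQ-Seq barcode, which distinguishes this plasmid from the others in the set. The feature table does not annotate the barcode or any flanking adapter sequence as a discrete feature, so the record does not give its exact position or the layout of the surrounding elements, and the cloning method is listed as unknown. According to the depositor, these plasmids are used as templates to generate bridging primers that carry Illumina-compatible barcodes. In the FREQ-Seq method, such primers allow amplicons spanning a locus of interest to be tagged and pooled, so that allele frequencies can be read by sequencing directly from mixed populations with minimal library preparation. Using plasmids with different barcodes allows many samples to be multiplexed in a single sequencing run.
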