Addgene plasmid #44789: pFSBC25
Depositing lab: Christopher Marx. Depositing organization: Harvard University. Publication: FREQ-Seq: a rapid, cost-effective, sequencing-based method to determine allele frequencies directly from mixed populations. Chubiz LM, Lee MC, Delaney NF, Marx CJ. PLoS One. 2012;7(10):e47959. doi: 10.1371/journal.pone.0047959. Epub 2012 Oct 31. PubMed 23118913.
Backbone
  Vector backbone: pUC19
Growth in bacteria
  Bacterial resistance: Ampicillin, 100 μg/mL
  Growth temperature: 37°C
  Growth strain: DH10B
  Copy number: High Copy
Gene/Insert
  Gene/Insert name: FREQ-Seq Barcode: TGACGA
  Species: Synthetic
  Cloning method: Unknown
  Sequencing primers: 5′ pBR322ori-F
Terms and licenses: Academic/Nonprofit Terms; Industry Terms: Not Available to Industry
Depositor comments: These plasmids are used to generate bridging primers with Illumina-compatible barcodes for allele frequency sequencing (FREQ-Seq). Similar to RNA-Seq, the FREQ-Seq method can rapidly determine allele frequencies directly from mixed populations with minimal library preparation.
How to cite: pFSBC25 was a gift from Christopher Marx (Addgene plasmid # 44789 ; http://n2t.net/addgene:44789 ; RRID:Addgene_44789)
