>Addgene plasmid #44789 | pFSBC25 | addgene partial sequence | sequence record 62995 | pBR322ori-F 5'-GGGAAACGCCTGGTATCTTT-3'
ATTTTTGTGATGCTCGTCAGGGGGGCGGAGCCTATGGAAAAACGCCAGCAACGCGGCCTTTTTACGGTTC
CTGGCCTTTTGCTGGCCTTTTGCTCACATGTTCTTTCCTGCGTTATCCCCTGATTCTGTGGATAACCGTA
TTACCGCCTTTGAGTGAGCTGATACCGCTCGCCGCAGCCGAACGACCGAGCGCAGCGAGTCAGTGAGCGA
GGAAGCGGAAGAGCGCCCAATACGCAAACCGCCTCTCCCCGCGCGTTGGCCGATTCATTAATGCAGCTGG
CACGACAGGTTTCCCGACTGGAAAGCGGGCAGTGAGCGCAACGCAATTAAAATGATACGGCGACCACCGA
GATCTACACTCTTTCCCTACACGACGCTCTTCCGATCTTGACGAGTAAAACGACGGCCAGTTACGCATCT
GTGCGGTATTTCACACCGCATATGGTGCACTCTCAGTACAATCTGCTCTGATGCCGCATAGTTAAGCCAG
CCCCGACACCCGCCAACACCCGCTGACGCGCCCTGACGGGCTTGTCTGCTCCCGGCATCCGCTTACAGAC
AAGCTGTGACCGTCTCCGGGAGCTGCATGTGTCAGAGGTTTTCACCGTCATCACCGAAACGCGCGAGACG
AAAGGGCCTCGTGATACGCCTATTTTTATAGGTTAATGTCATGATAATAATGGTTTCTTAGACGTCAGGT
GGCACTTTTCGGGGAAATGTGCGCGGAACCCCTATTTGTTTATTTTTCTAAATACATTCAAATATGTAT
